Addgene plasmid #228078: (S1h-S3h)3-gs
Purpose: Mammalian expression of coiled coil segments (S1h-S3h)x3, with short flexible linkers; for phase separation and forming of liquid condensates in mammalian cells.
Depositing lab: Roman Jerala. Depositing organization: National Institute of Chemistry. Publication: Programmable de novo designed coiled coil-mediated phase separation in mammalian cells. Ramsak M, Ramirez DA, Hough LE, Shirts MR, Vidmar S, Elersic Filipic K, Anderluh G, Jerala R. Nat Commun. 2023 Dec 2;14(1):7973. doi: 10.1038/s41467-023-43742-w. PubMed 38042897.
Backbone
  Vector backbone: pcDNA
  Vector type: Mammalian Expression
Growth in bacteria
  Bacterial resistance: Ampicillin, 100 μg/mL
  Growth temperature: 37°C
  Growth strain: DH5alpha
  Copy number: High Copy
Gene/Insert
  Gene/Insert name: S1h, S3h
  Species: Synthetic
  Cloning method: Gibson Cloning
Terms and licenses: Academic/Nonprofit Terms; Industry Terms: Not Available to Industry
Depositor comments: The sequence of this plasmid differs from the depositor-provided GenBank file: missing 6xHis, not of concern for plasmid function.
How to cite: (S1h-S3h)3-gs was a gift from Roman Jerala (Addgene plasmid # 228078 ; http://n2t.net/addgene:228078 ; RRID:Addgene_228078)
