[The description below was written by a language model from this plasmid's Addgene catalogue record and pLannotate feature annotations shown in this document.]
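Description:
(S1h-S3h)3-gs is a mammalian expression plasmid built on a pcDNA backbone, about 5.9 kb in the sequenced record. It is propagated in E. coli through a high-copy ColE1/pUC-type origin, with selection by the β-lactamase (AmpR) gene under its own promoter. An f1 origin is also present, a standard backbone element that allows single-stranded DNA production. For mammalian cells, the backbone carries a neomycin/kanamycin phosphotransferase gene driven by the SV40 enhancer/early promoter and terminated by an SV40 polyadenylation signal, which in principle permits G418 selection of stable transfectants. The short LTR, ble, lacI, bom and lac promoter/operator hits are partial or vestigial backbone matches rather than functional modules.

The payload is a synthetic open reading frame encoding the de novo designed coiled-coil segments S1h and S3h, arranged as three S1h-S3h repeats joined by short flexible linkers and assembled by Gibson cloning. The automated annotation did not label this insert. It would lie in the unannotated interval between the T7 promoter and the reverse-oriented SP6 promoter, downstream of the CMV immediate-early enhancer and promoter and upstream of the bovine growth hormone polyadenylation signal. CMV therefore drives strong constitutive expression in transfected cells.

The stated purpose is to drive phase separation and the formation of liquid condensates in mammalian cells; the repeated, multivalent segments would supply the interactions for this. The depositor notes that the sequenced plasmid lacks a 6xHis tag present in the original map, which is not considered to affect function. No fluorescent reporter or other tag is annotated in the record.
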