Features (pLannotate 1.2.2; 20 found; start..end, strand, type, name):
     28..80      -  misc_feature   bom (fragment): basis of mobility region from pBR322
    235..614     +  enhancer       CMV enhancer: human cytomegalovirus immediate early enhancer
    615..818     +  promoter       CMV promoter: human cytomegalovirus (CMV) immediate early promoter
    814..847     +  LTR            5' LTR (truncated) (fragment): truncated 5' long terminal repeat (LTR) from HIV-1
    863..881     +  promoter       T7 promoter: promoter for bacteriophage T7 RNA polymerase
   1487..1505    -  promoter       SP6 promoter: promoter for bacteriophage SP6 RNA polymerase
   1531..1755    +  polyA_signal   bGH poly(A) signal: bovine growth hormone polyadenylation signal
   1759..1780    +  promoter       SV40 promoter (fragment): SV40 enhancer and early promoter
   1801..2229    +  rep_origin     f1 ori (sequence partly withheld): f1 bacteriophage origin of replication; arrow indicates direction of (+) strand synthesis
   2243..2572    +  promoter       SV40 promoter: SV40 enhancer and early promoter
   2639..3430    +  CDS            neo: KKA2_KLEPN - Also known as kan, nptII. Experimental evidence at protein level: Swiss-Prot protein existence level 1. Resistance to kanamycin, neomycin, paromomycin, ribostamycin, butirosin and gentamicin B. From Klebsiella pneumoniae.
   3454..3612    +  CDS            ble (fragment): BLE_KLEPN - Experimental evidence at protein level: Swiss-Prot protein existence level 1. Binding protein with a strong affinity to the bleomycin family of antibiotics. Binds to CL990; an antimitotic-antibiotic compound. From Klebsiella pneumoniae.
   3607..3728    +  polyA_signal   SV40 poly(A) signal: SV40 polyadenylation signal
   3801..3817    -  protein_bind   lac operator: The lac repressor binds to the lac operator to inhibit transcription in E. coli. This inhibition can be relieved by adding lactose or isopropyl-β-D-thiogalactopyranoside (IPTG). lac repressor encoded by lacI
   3825..3855    -  promoter       lac promoter: promoter for the E. coli lac operon
   3870..3891    -  protein_bind   CAP binding site: CAP binding activates transcription in the presence of cAMP. E. coli catabolite activator protein
   3904..3996    -  CDS            lacI (fragment): lac repressor; lacI; The lac repressor binds to the lac operator to inhibit transcription in E. coli. This inhibition can be relieved by adding lactose or isopropyl-β-D-thiogalactopyranoside (IPTG).
   4179..4767    -  rep_origin     ori: high-copy-number ColE1/pMB1/pBR322/pUC origin of replication
   4938..5798    -  CDS            AmpR: β-lactamase; bla; confers resistance to ampicillin, carbenicillin, and related antibiotics
   5799..5903    -  promoter       AmpR promoter: bla
>Addgene plasmid #228078 | (S1h-S3h)3-gs | addgene full sequence | sequence record 457750 | Addgene NGS Result
GACGGATCGGGAGATCTCCCGATCCCCTATGGTGCACTCTCAGTACAATCTGCTCTGATGCCGCATAGTT
AAGCCAGTATCTGCTCCCTGCTTGTGTGTTGGAGGTCGCTGAGTAGTGCGCGAGCAAAATTTAAGCTACA
ACAAGGCAAGGCTTGACCGACAATTGCATGAAGAATCTGCTTAGGGTTAGGCGTTTTGCGCTGCTTCGCG
ATGTACGGGCCAGATATACGCGTTGACATTGATTATTGACTAGTTATTAATAGTAATCAATTACGGGGTC
ATTAGTTCATAGCCCATATATGGAGTTCCGCGTTACATAACTTACGGTAAATGGCCCGCCTGGCTGACCG
CCCAACGACCCCCGCCCATTGACGTCAATAATGACGTATGTTCCCATAGTAACGCCAATAGGGACTTTCC
ATTGACGTCAATGGGTGGAGTATTTACGGTAAACTGCCCACTTGGCAGTACATCAAGTGTATCATATGCC
AAGTACGCCCCCTATTGACGTCAATGACGGTAAATGGCCCGCCTGGCATTATGCCCAGTACATGACCTTA
TGGGACTTTCCTACTTGGCAGTACATCTACGTATTAGTCATCGCTATTACCATGGTGATGCGGTTTTGGC
AGTACATCAATGGGCGTGGATAGCGGTTTGACTCACGGGGATTTCCAAGTCTCCACCCCATTGACGTCAA
TGGGAGTTTGTTTTGGCACCAAAATCAACGGGACTTTCCAAAATGTCGTAACAACTCCGCCCCATTGACG
CAAATGGGCGGTAGGCGTGTACGGTGGGAGGTCTATATAAGCAGAGCTCTCTGGCTAACTAGAGAACCCA
CTGCTTACTGGCTTATCGAAATTAATACGACTCACTATAGGGAGACCCAAGCTTGGTACCGAGCTCGGAT
CCACTAGTAACGGCCGCCAGTGTGCTGGAATTCGCCACCATGGGCAGTGGATCAGGAGGGTCAAAGATTG
CAGCCTTGAAAGAAGAAATCGCAGCCCTTGAGCAAAAGAATGCCGCTTTGAAGGAAGGATCAGGATCTGG
GCCCGGTAGCGGCGAAATTGCTGCGCTGGAGGAAGAAAACGCGGCACTTGAGCAGAAAATTGCCGCCCTG
AAGGAGGGAAGTGGCAGTGGGGGTTCCAAAATAGCAGCGCTTAAGGAGGAAATTGCCGCACTGGAGCAGA
AAAATGCGGCCCTCAAAGAAGGCTCAGGTAGTGGTGGGTCCGAAATCGCCGCACTCGAGGAGGAAAACGC
GGCGCTTGAGCAAAAGATCGCTGCCCTTAAAGAGGGCTCCGGGTCCGGACCAGGATCCGGGAAGATAGCT
GCGCTGAAGGAAGAGATTGCGGCTCTCGAGCAAAAGAACGCTGCACTGAAAGAGGGGAGCGGGTCAGGGG
GCTCTGAGATCGCAGCACTGGAAGAAGAAAATGCTGCGCTGGAGCAGAAAATCGCAGCCTTGAAGGAGTA
ATCTAGAGGGCCCTATTCTATAGTGTCACCTAAATGCTAGAGCTCGCTGATCAGCCTCGACTGTGCCTTC
TAGTTGCCAGCCATCTGTTGTTTGCCCCTCCCCCGTGCCTTCCTTGACCCTGGAAGGTGCCACTCCCACT
GTCCTTTCCTAATAAAATGAGGAAATTGCATCGCATTGTCTGAGTAGGTGTCATTCTATTCTGGGGGGTG
GGGTGGGGCAGGACAGCAAGGGGGAGGATTGGGAAGACAATAGCAGGCATGCTGGGGATGCGGTGGGCTC
TATGGCTTCTGAGGCGGAAAGAACCAGCTGGGGCTCTAGGGGGTATCCCC
[124 nt withheld, positions 1801-1924]
C
[91 nt withheld, positions 1926-2016]
A
[49 nt withheld, positions 2018-2066]
CCTTTGACGTTGGAGTCCACGTTCTTT
[37 nt withheld, positions 2094-2130]
ACCCTATCTCGGTCTATTCTTTTGATTTATAAGGGATTTTGCCGATTTCGGCCTATTGGTTAAAAAATGA
GCTGATTTAACAAAAATTTAACGCGAATTAATTCTGTGGAATGTGTGTCAGTTAGGGTGTGGAAAGTCCC
CAGGCTCCCCAGCAGGCAGAAGTATGCAAAGCATGCATCTCAATTAGTCAGCAACCAGGTGTGGAAAGTC
CCCAGGCTCCCCAGCAGGCAGAAGTATGCAAAGCATGCATCTCAATTAGTCAGCAACCATAGTCCCGCCC
CTAACTCCGCCCATCCCGCCCCTAACTCCGCCCAGTTCCGCCCATTCTCCGCCCCATGGCTGACTAATTT
TTTTTATTTATGCAGAGGCCGAGGCCGCCTCTGCCTCTGAGCTATTCCAGAAGTAGTGAGGAGGCTTTTT
TGGAGGCCTAGGCTTTTGCAAAAAGCTCCCGGGAGCTTGTATATCCATTTTCGGATCTGATCAAGAGACA
GGATGAGGATCGTTTCGCATGATTGAACAAGATGGATTGCACGCAGGTTCTCCGGCCGCTTGGGTGGAGA
GGCTATTCGGCTATGACTGGGCACAACAGACAATCGGCTGCTCTGATGCCGCCGTGTTCCGGCTGTCAGC
GCAGGGGCGCCCGGTTCTTTTTGTCAAGACCGACCTGTCCGGTGCCCTGAATGAACTGCAGGACGAGGCA
GCGCGGCTATCGTGGCTGGCCACGACGGGCGTTCCTTGCGCAGCTGTGCTCGACGTTGTCACTGAAGCGG
GAAGGGACTGGCTGCTATTGGGCGAAGTGCCGGGGCAGGATCTCCTGTCATCTCACCTTGCTCCTGCCGA
GAAAGTATCCATCATGGCTGATGCAATGCGGCGGCTGCATACGCTTGATCCGGCTACCTGCCCATTCGAC
CACCAAGCGAAACATCGCATCGAGCGAGCACGTACTCGGATGGAAGCCGGTCTTGTCGATCAGGATGATC
TGGACGAAGAGCATCAGGGGCTCGCGCCAGCCGAACTGTTCGCCAGGCTCAAGGCGCGCATGCCCGACGG
CGAGGATCTCGTCGTGACCCATGGCGATGCCTGCTTGCCGAATATCATGGTGGAAAATGGCCGCTTTTCT
GGATTCATCGACTGTGGCCGGCTGGGTGTGGCGGACCGCTATCAGGACATAGCGTTGGCTACCCGTGATA
TTGCTGAAGAGCTTGGCGGCGAATGGGCTGACCGCTTCCTCGTGCTTTACGGTATCGCCGCTCCCGATTC
GCAGCGCATCGCCTTCTATCGCCTTCTTGACGAGTTCTTCTGAGCGGGACTCTGGGGTTCGAAATGACCG
ACCAAGCGACGCCCAACCTGCCATCACGAGATTTCGATTCCACCGCCGCCTTCTATGAAAGGTTGGGCTT
CGGAATCGTTTTCCGGGACGCCGGCTGGATGATCCTCCAGCGCGGGGATCTCATGCTGGAGTTCTTCGCC
CACCCCAACTTGTTTATTGCAGCTTATAATGGTTACAAATAAAGCAATAGCATCACAAATTTCACAAATA
AAGCATTTTTTTCACTGCATTCTAGTTGTGGTTTGTCCAAACTCATCAATGTATCTTATCATGTCTGTAT
ACCGTCGACCTCTAGCTAGAGCTTGGCGTAATCATGGTCATAGCTGTTTCCTGTGTGAAATTGTTATCCG
CTCACAATTCCACACAACATACGAGCCGGAAGCATAAAGTGTAAAGCCTGGGGTGCCTAATGAGTGAGCT
AACTCACATTAATTGCGTTGCGCTCACTGCCCGCTTTCCAGTCGGGAAACCTGTCGTGCCAGCTGCATTA
ATGAATCGGCCAACGCGCGGGGAGAGGCGGTTTGCGTATTGGGCGCTCTTCCGCTTCCTCGCTCACTGAC
TCGCTGCGCTCGGTCGTTCGGCTGCGGCGAGCGGTATCAGCTCACTCAAAGGCGGTAATACGGTTATCCA
CAGAATCAGGGGATAACGCAGGAAAGAACATGTGAGCAAAAGGCCAGCAAAAGGCCAGGAACCGTAAAAA
GGCCGCGTTGCTGGCGTTTTTCCATAGGCTCCGCCCCCCTGACGAGCATCACAAAAATCGACGCTCAAGT
CAGAGGTGGCGAAACCCGACAGGACTATAAAGATACCAGGCGTTTCCCCCTGGAAGCTCCCTCGTGCGCT
CTCCTGTTCCGACCCTGCCGCTTACCGGATACCTGTCCGCCTTTCTCCCTTCGGGAAGCGTGGCGCTTTC
TCATAGCTCACGCTGTAGGTATCTCAGTTCGGTGTAGGTCGTTCGCTCCAAGCTGGGCTGTGTGCACGAA
CCCCCCGTTCAGCCCGACCGCTGCGCCTTATCCGGTAACTATCGTCTTGAGTCCAACCCGGTAAGACACG
ACTTATCGCCACTGGCAGCAGCCACTGGTAACAGGATTAGCAGAGCGAGGTATGTAGGCGGTGCTACAGA
GTTCTTGAAGTGGTGGCCTAACTACGGCTACACTAGAAGAACAGTATTTGGTATCTGCGCTCTGCTGAAG
CCAGTTACCTTCGGAAAAAGAGTTGGTAGCTCTTGATCCGGCAAACAAACCACCGCTGGTAGCGGTGGTT
TTTTTGTTTGCAAGCAGCAGATTACGCGCAGAAAAAAAGGATCTCAAGAAGATCCTTTGATCTTTTCTAC
GGGGTCTGACGCTCAGTGGAACGAAAACTCACGTTAAGGGATTTTGGTCATGAGATTATCAAAAAGGATC
TTCACCTAGATCCTTTTAAATTAAAAATGAAGTTTTAAATCAATCTAAAGTATATATGAGTAAACTTGGT
CTGACAGTTACCAATGCTTAATCAGTGAGGCACCTATCTCAGCGATCTGTCTATTTCGTTCATCCATAGT
TGCCTGACTCCCCGTCGTGTAGATAACTACGATACGGGAGGGCTTACCATCTGGCCCCAGTGCTGCAATG
ATACCGCGAGACCCACGCTCACCGGCTCCAGATTTATCAGCAATAAACCAGCCAGCCGGAAGGGCCGAGC
GCAGAAGTGGTCCTGCAACTTTATCCGCCTCCATCCAGTCTATTAATTGTTGCCGGGAAGCTAGAGTAAG
TAGTTCGCCAGTTAATAGTTTGCGCAACGTTGTTGCCATTGCTACAGGCATCGTGGTGTCACGCTCGTCG
TTTGGTATGGCTTCATTCAGCTCCGGTTCCCAACGATCAAGGCGAGTTACATGATCCCCCATGTTGTGCA
AAAAAGCGGTTAGCTCCTTCGGTCCTCCGATCGTTGTCAGAAGTAAGTTGGCCGCAGTGTTATCACTCAT
GGTTATGGCAGCACTGCATAATTCTCTTACTGTCATGCCATCCGTAAGATGCTTTTCTGTGACTGGTGAG
TACTCAACCAAGTCATTCTGAGAATAGTGTATGCGGCGACCGAGTTGCTCTTGCCCGGCGTCAATACGGG
ATAATACCGCGCCACATAGCAGAACTTTAAAAGTGCTCATCATTGGAAAACGTTCTTCGGGGCGAAAACT
CTCAAGGATCTTACCGCTGTTGAGATCCAGTTCGATGTAACCCACTCGTGCACCCAACTGATCTTCAGCA
TCTTTTACTTTCACCAGCGTTTCTGGGTGAGCAAAAACAGGAAGGCAAAATGCCGCAAAAAAGGGAATAA
GGGCGACACGGAAATGTTGAATACTCATACTCTTCCTTTTTCAATATTATTGAAGCATTTATCAGGGTTA
TTGTCTCATGAGCGGATACATATTTGAATGTATTTAGAAAAATAAACAAATAGGGGTTCCGCGCACATTT
CCCCGAAAAGTGCCACCTGACGTC
